>Addgene plasmid #240210 | pSC-pGAL10-CRISPRa | addgene full sequence | sequence record 484247 | Addgene NGS Result
GGCCGGCCATTTAAATGTTTAAACGGCCACGCTGGCCGAGGAGAACTTCTAGTATATCTACATACCTAAT
ATTATTGCCTTATTAAAAATGGAATCCCAACGATTACATCAAAATCCACATTCTCTTCAAAATCAATTGT
CCTGTACTTCCTTGTTCATGTGTGTTCAAAAACGTTATATTTATAGGATAATTATACTCTATTTCTCAAC
AAGTAATTGGTTGTTTGGCCGAGCGGTCTAAGGCGCCTGATTCAAGAAATATCTTGACCGCAGTTAACTG
TGGGAATACTCAGGTATCGTAAGATGCAAGAGTTCGAATCTCTTAGCAACCATTATTTTTTTCCTCAACA
TAACGAGAACACACAGGGGCGCTATCGCACAGAATCAAATTCGATGACTGGAAATTTTTTGTTAATTTCA
GAGGTCGCCTGACGCATATACCTTTTTCAACTGAAAAATTGGGAGAAAAAGGAAAGGTGAGAGCGCCGGA
ACCGGCTTTTCATATAGAATAGAGAAGCGTTCATGACTAAATGCTTGCATCACAATACTTGAAGTTGACA
ATATTATTTAAGGACCTATTGTTTTTTCCAATAGGTGGTTAGCAATCGTCTTACTTTCTAACTTTTCTTA
CCTTTTACATTTCAGCAATATATATATATATATTTCAAGGATATACCATTCTAATGTCTGCCCCTAAGTT
ACCAATAGATAGCGGTTTAATATAAGGTTTCAACAAGAAATATTTTGTGAAAATCAAAAGTTAATAGTTT
CACTGTCGAAAATATGAAAGTTTAAGTTTTCAGTTCATCCCATTGTAGTTATCAAATTTCTGTGTTTCCC
GTATATGTGTGCTCTGTATTCATCGCTATCTTGAAACTGGTTATGATCGTTGCGCATGTGACCTGTATCG
CTCAAAAGAGCCCGGCACCGGTACCGGGCAAAAGCCCCTAGCAAGCTAAAATGATTCAACTTTCGTAGTA
ATTTGTTCAACCGGTCACAGTAAAGTCAATGACTAACTTTTGAATCGAGGATGTATTTCCAATTGAAAGC
AATGTATATATAAACCATTGTGTTGAAGCTTGTCTTACAGTTTTCTTGTATCCTCCCATTGTTCATATAG
TACTTAAAGTACCATAATCCTTAAAGAACAAACTTGAAAGAGAATACACTATACACAACTAATAAATAAA
GAATAATCATGGCTGTGACCAAGACAATTGTAGTTCTACCAGGTGACCATGTTGGTCAAGAAATCACTGA
AGAGGCCATTAAAGTTTTAAATGCTATTCAGGAATGTCGTCCAGACAAGGTCAATTTCAAGTTTGATCAT
CATTTGATCGGTGGTGCTGCAATTGATGCCACTGGTGTTCCATTACCAGACGAAGCTTTGGAGGCCTCTA
AGAAAGCTGATGCCGTGCTTCTGGGTGCTGTTGGTGGTCCAAAATGGGGTACTGGCGCTGTCAGACCAGA
ACAAGGTCTTTTGAAAATCCGTAAGGAGTTGCAATTGTATGCTAATCTAAGACCATGTAATTTTGCATCT
GATTCCTTACTAGATCTATCGCCATTGAAGCCTGAAATTGCAAGAGGTACAGATTTCGTCGTTGTTAGAG
AACTAGTGGGTGGTATTTATTTCGGGGAGAGAAAAGAAGATGAAGGTGATGGTGTCGCCTGGGATAGCGA
AAAGTATTCTGTGCCCGAAGTTCAAAGAATCACTAGAATGGCTGCTTTCATGGCTCTGCAACACAACCCA
CCTTTACCTATTTGGTCTCTAGATAAAGCCAACGTTCTAGCATCATCAAGATTATGGAGAAAAACAGTGG
AAGAGACGATTAAGAATGAATTCCCACAATTGACTGTTCAACATCAATTGATTGATTCCGCTGCTATGAT
CTTGGTTAAGAACCCAACTCATCTAAATGGTATTATTATCACAAACAATATGTTTGGTGATATTATCTCC
GATGAAGCCTCCGTGATCCCAGGTTCGTTAGGATTACTTCCATCTGCCTCCTTGGCATCTCTTCCAGATA
AGAATACGGCATTTGGTTTATATGAGCCATGTCATGGCTCTGCTCCAGACTTACCAAAGGGAAAGGTTAA
CCCCGTAGCAACAATCCTATCTGCTGCTATGATGTTGAAGTTGTCTCTGGACCTGTTCGAAGAAGGTGAA
ATTATAGAACAAGCAGTCAAGAAAGTGTTGGATTCTGGTATCAGAACAGCGGATCTAAAGGGTACCAACT
CTACTACTGAGGTCGGTGATGCAGTAGCGAAAGCTGTCAGGGAACTATTAGCTTAGACTTAGTAGATGTA
CAGTTGCATACATAAGTCTGAACAGAAAGAAGTAAATATCATATCTAGTTCGGTTTAGAAATCAGTGACT
ATATTGGTTTTGACCAGATCGCAATCCTTGCAAGCATTTAGTAATGACTATCAAACCGGTGAATCATCTG
ATAAGGCTATATTAGCTTGTGCATTCGCATGTATCGGGAAACGAACGGTACCGGGCCCGTTTTTTCTCCT
TGACGTTAAAGTATAGAGGTATATTAACAATTTTTTGTTGATACTTTTATTACATTTGAATAAGAAGTAA
TACAAACCGAAAATGTTGAAAGTATTAGTTAAAGTGGTTATGCAGTTTTTGCATTTATATATCTGTTAAT
AGATCAAAAATCATCGCTTCGCTGATTAATTACCCCAGAAATAAGGCTAAAAAACTAATCGCATTATCAT
CCTATGGTTGTTAATTTGATTCGTTCATTTGAAGGTTTGTGGGGCCAGGTTACTGCCAATTTTTCCTCTT
CATAACCATAAAAGCTAGTATTGTAGAATCTTTATTGTTCGGAGCAGTGCGGCGCGAGGCACATCTGCGT
TTCAGGAACGCGACCGGTGAAGACGAGGACGCACGGAGGAGAGTCTTCCTTCGGAGGGCTGTCACCCGCT
CGGCGGCTTCTAATCCGTACTTCAATATAGCAATGAGCAGTTAAGCGTATTACTGAAAGTTCCAAAGAGA
AGGTTTTTTTAGGCTAAGATAATGGGGCTCTTTACATTTCCACAACATATAAGTAAGATTAGATATGGAT
ATGTATATGGATATGTATATGGTGGTAATGCCATGTAATATGATTATTAAACTTCTTTGCGTCCATCCAA
AAAAAAAGTAAGAATTTTTGAAAATTCAATATAAATGTCTCTCGAGATGCCCAAAAAGAAAAGAAAAGTG
GGTAGTATGGCTTCTAACTTTACTCAGTTCGTTCTCGTCGACAATGGCGGAACTGGCGACGTGACTGTCG
CCCCAAGCAACTTCGCTAACGGGATCGCTGAATGGATCAGCTCTAACTCGCGTTCACAGGCTTACAAAGT
AACCTGTAGCGTTCGTCAGAGCTCTGCGCAGAATCGCAAATACACCATCAAAGTCGAGGTGCCTAAAGGC
GCCTGGCGTTCGTACTTAAATATGGAACTAACCATTCCAATTTTCGCCACGAATTCCGACTGCGAGCTTA
TTGTTAAGGCAATGCAAGGTCTCCTAAAAGATGGAAACCCGATTCCCTCAGCAATCGCAGCAAACTCCGG
CATCTACGGCTCCGGACGAGCCGATGCTCTCGACGATTTTGACCTCGATATGCTGGGATCCGACGCTCTC
GATGACTTCGACCTTGACATGCTGGGGAGTGACGCTCTGGACGACTTCGATCTCGACATGCTGGGCTCCG
ACGCCCTGGATGACTTCGATCTGGACATGCTCATCAACTCTAGAAGTTCCGGATCTCCGAAAAAGAAACG
CAAAGTTGGTAGCCAGTACCTGCCCGACACCGACGACCGGCACCGGATCGAGGAAAAGCGGAAGCGGACC
TACGAGACATTCAAGAGCATCATGAAGAAGTCCCCCTTCAGCGGCCCCACCGACCCTAGACCTCCACCTA
GAAGAATCGCCGTGCCCAGCAGATCCAGCGCCAGCGTGCCAAAACCTGCCCCCCAGCCTTACCCCTTCAC
CAGCAGCCTGAGCACCATCAACTACGACGAGTTCCCTACCATGGTGTTCCCCAGCGGCCAGATCTCTCAG
GCCTCTGCTCTGGCTCCAGCCCCTCCTCAGGTGCTGCCTCAGGCTCCTGCTCCTGCACCAGCTCCAGCCA
TGGTGTCTGCACTGGCTCAGGCACCAGCACCCGTGCCTGTGCTGGCTCCTGGACCTCCACAGGCTGTGGC
TCCACCAGCCCCTAAACCTACACAGGCCGGCGAGGGCACACTGTCTGAAGCTCTGCTGCAGCTGCAGTTC
GACGACGAGGATCTGGGAGCCCTGCTGGGAAACAGCACCGATCCTGCCGTGTTCACCGACCTGGCCAGCG
TGGACAACAGCGAGTTCCAGCAGCTGCTGAACCAGGGCATCCCTGTGGCCCCTCACACCACCGAGCCCAT
GCTGATGGAATACCCCGAGGCCATCACCCGGCTCGTGACAGGCGCTCAGAGGCCTCCTGATCCAGCTCCT
GCCCCTCTGGGAGCACCAGGCCTGCCTAATGGACTGCTGTCTGGCGACGAGGACTTCAGCTCTATCGCCG
ACATGGACTTCTCCGCACTGCTGGGTAGCGGATCGGGATCTCGGGATTCCAGGGAAGGGATGTTTTTGCC
GAAGCCTGAGGCCGGCTCCGCTATTAGTGACGTGTTTGAGGGCCGCGAGGTGTGCCAGCCAAAACGAATC
CGGCCATTTCATCCTCCAGGAAGTCCATGGGCCAACCGCCCACTCCCCGCCAGCCTCGCACCAACACCAA
CCGGTCCAGTACATGAGCCAGTCGGGTCACTGACCCCGGCACCAGTCCCTCAGCCACTGGATCCAGCGCC
CGCAGTGACTCCCGAGGCCAGTCACCTGTTGGAGGATCCCGATGAAGAGACGAGCCAGGCTGTCAAAGCC
CTTCGGGAGATGGCCGATACTGTGATTCCCCAGAAGGAAGAGGCTGCAATCTGTGGCCAAATGGACCTTT
CCCATCCGCCCCCAAGGGGCCATCTGGATGAGCTGACAACCACACTTGAGTCCATGACCGAGGATCTGAA
CCTGGACTCACCCCTGACCCCGGAATTGAACGAGATTCTGGATACCTTCCTGAACGACGAGTGCCTCTTG
CATGCCATGCATATCAGCACAGGACTGTCCATCTTCGACACATCTCTGTTTTGAAGTGCTTTTAACTAAG
AATTATTAGTCTTTTCTGCTTATTTTTTCATCATAGTTTAGAACACTTTATATTAACGAATAGTTTATGA
ATCTATTTAGGTTTAAAAATTGATACAGTTTTATAAGTTACTTTTTCAAAGACTCGTGCTGTCTATTGCA
TAATGCACTGGAAGGGGAAAAAAAAGGTGCACACGCGTGGCTTTTTCTTGAATTTGCAGTTTGAAAAATA
ACTACATGGATGATAAGAAAACATGGAGTACAGTCACTTTGAGAACCTTCAATCAGCTGGTAACGTCTTC
GTTAATTGGATACTCAAAAAAGATGGATAGCATGAATCACAAGATGGAAGGAAATGCGGGCCACGACCAC
AGTGATATGCATATGGGAGATGGAGATGATACCTGGCCCCGGTGCTATAGTTTTTTCTCCTTGACGTTAA
AGTATAGAGGTATATTAACAATTTTTTGTTGATACTTTTATTACATTTGAATAAGAAGTAATACAAACCG
AAAATGTTGAAAGTATTAGTTAAAGTGGTTATGCAGTTTTTGCATTTATATATCTGTTAATAGATCAAAA
ATCATCGCTTCGCTGATTAATTACCCCAGAAATAAGGCTAAAAAACTAATCGCATTATCATCCTATGGTT
GTTAATTTGATTCGTTCATTTGAAGGTTTGTGGGGCCAGGTTACTGCCAATTTTTCCTCTTCATAACCAT
AAAAGCTAGTATTGTAGAATCTTTATTGTTCGGAGCAGTGCGGCGCGAGGCACATCTGCGTTTCAGGAAC
GCGACCGGTGAAGACGAGGACGCACGGAGGAGAGTCTTCCTTCGGAGGGCTGTCACCCGCTCGGCGGCTT
CTAATCCGTACTTCAATATAGCAATGAGCAGTTAAGCGTATTACTGAAAGTTCCAAAGAGAAGGTTTTTT
TAGGCTAAGATAATGGGGCTCTTTACATTTCCACAACATATAAGTAAGATTAGATATGGATATGTATATG
GATATGTATATGGTGGTAATGCCATGTAATATGATTATTAAACTTCTTTGCGTCCATCCAAAAAAAAAGT
AAGAATTTTTGAAAATTCAATATAAATGCTCGAGGACAAGAAGTATTCTATCGGACTGGCCATCGGGACT
AATAGCGTCGGGTGGGCCGTGATCACTGACGAGTACAAGGTGCCCTCTAAGAAGTTCAAGGTGCTCGGGA
ACACCGACCGGCATTCCATCAAGAAAAATCTGATCGGAGCTCTCCTCTTTGATTCAGGGGAGACCGCTGA
AGCAACCCGCCTCAAGCGGACTGCTAGACGGCGGTACACCAGGAGGAAGAACCGGATTTGTTACCTTCAA
GAGATATTCTCCAACGAAATGGCAAAGGTCGACGACAGCTTCTTCCATAGGCTGGAAGAATCATTCCTCG
TGGAAGAGGATAAGAAGCATGAACGGCATCCCATCTTCGGTAATATCGTCGACGAGGTGGCCTATCACGA
GAAATACCCAACCATCTACCATCTTCGCAAAAAGCTGGTGGACTCAACCGACAAGGCAGACCTCCGGCTT
ATCTACCTGGCCCTGGCCCACATGATCAAGTTCAGAGGCCACTTCCTGATCGAGGGCGACCTCAATCCTG
ACAATAGCGATGTGGATAAACTGTTCATCCAGCTGGTGCAGACTTACAACCAGCTCTTTGAAGAGAACCC
CATCAATGCAAGCGGAGTCGATGCCAAGGCCATTCTGTCAGCCCGGCTGTCAAAGAGCCGCAGACTTGAG
AATCTTATCGCTCAGCTGCCGGGTGAAAAGAAAAATGGACTGTTCGGGAACCTGATTGCTCTTTCACTTG
GGCTGACTCCCAATTTCAAGTCTAATTTCGACCTGGCAGAGGATGCCAAGCTGCAACTGTCCAAGGACAC
CTATGATGACGATCTCGACAACCTCCTGGCCCAGATCGGTGACCAATACGCCGACCTTTTCCTTGCTGCT
AAGAATCTTTCTGACGCCATCCTGCTGTCTGACATTCTCCGCGTGAACACTGAAATCACCAAGGCCCCTC
TTTCAGCTTCAATGATTAAGCGGTATGATGAGCACCACCAGGACCTGACCCTGCTTAAGGCACTCGTCCG
GCAGCAGCTTCCGGAGAAGTACAAGGAAATCTTCTTTGACCAGTCAAAGAATGGATACGCCGGCTACATC
GACGGAGGTGCCTCCCAAGAGGAATTTTATAAGTTTATCAAACCTATCCTTGAGAAGATGGACGGCACCG
AAGAGCTCCTCGTGAAACTGAATCGGGAGGATCTGCTGCGGAAGCAGCGCACTTTCGACAATGGGAGCAT
TCCCCACCAGATCCATCTTGGGGAGCTTCACGCCATCCTTCGGCGCCAAGAGGACTTCTACCCCTTTCTT
AAGGACAACAGGGAGAAGATTGAGAAAATTCTCACTTTCCGCATCCCCTACTACGTGGGACCCCTCGCCA
GAGGAAATAGCCGGTTTGCTTGGATGACCAGAAAGTCAGAAGAAACTATCACTCCCTGGAACTTCGAAGA
GGTGGTGGACAAGGGAGCCAGCGCTCAGTCATTCATCGAACGGATGACTAACTTCGATAAGAACCTCCCC
AATGAGAAGGTCCTGCCGAAACATTCCCTGCTCTACGAGTACTTTACCGTGTACAACGAGCTGACCAAGG
TGAAATATGTCACCGAAGGGATGAGGAAGCCCGCATTCCTGTCAGGCGAACAAAAGAAGGCAATTGTGGA
CCTTCTGTTCAAGACCAATAGAAAGGTGACCGTGAAGCAGCTGAAGGAGGACTATTTCAAGAAAATTGAA
TGCTTCGACTCTGTGGAGATTAGCGGGGTCGAAGATCGGTTCAACGCAAGCCTGGGTACCTACCATGATC
TGCTTAAGATCATCAAGGACAAGGATTTTCTGGACAATGAGGAGAACGAGGACATCCTTGAGGACATTGT
CCTGACTCTCACTCTGTTCGAGGACCGGGAAATGATCGAGGAGAGGCTTAAGACCTACGCCCATCTGTTC
GACGATAAAGTGATGAAGCAACTTAAACGGAGAAGATATACCGGATGGGGACGCCTTAGCCGCAAACTCA
TCAACGGAATCCGGGACAAACAGAGCGGAAAGACCATTCTTGATTTCCTTAAGAGCGACGGATTCGCTAA
TCGCAACTTCATGCAACTTATCCATGATGATTCCCTGACCTTTAAGGAGGACATCCAGAAGGCCCAAGTG
TCTGGACAAGGTGACTCACTGCACGAGCATATCGCAAATCTGGCTGGTTCACCCGCTATTAAGAAGGGTA
TTCTCCAGACCGTGAAAGTCGTGGACGAGCTGGTCAAGGTGATGGGTCGCCATAAACCAGAGAACATTGT
CATCGAGATGGCCAGGGAAAACCAGACTACCCAGAAGGGACAGAAGAACAGCAGGGAGCGGATGAAAAGA
ATTGAGGAAGGGATTAAGGAGCTCGGGTCACAGATCCTTAAAGAGCACCCGGTGGAAAACACCCAGCTTC
AGAATGAGAAGCTCTATCTGTACTACCTTCAAAATGGACGCGATATGTATGTGGACCAAGAGCTTGATAT
CAACAGGCTCTCAGACTACGACGTGGACGCCATCGTCCCTCAGAGCTTCCTCAAAGACGACTCAATTGAC
AATAAGGTGCTGACTCGCTCAGACAAGAACCGGGGAAAGTCAGATAACGTGCCCTCAGAGGAAGTCGTGA
AAAAGATGAAGAACTATTGGCGCCAGCTTCTGAACGCAAAGCTGATCACTCAGCGGAAGTTCGACAATCT
CACTAAGGCTGAGAGGGGCGGACTGAGCGAACTGGACAAAGCAGGATTCATTAAACGGCAACTTGTGGAG
ACTCGGCAGATTACTAAACATGTCGCCCAAATCCTTGACTCACGCATGAATACCAAGTACGACGAAAACG
ACAAACTTATCCGCGAGGTGAAGGTGATTACCCTGAAGTCCAAGCTGGTCAGCGATTTCAGAAAGGACTT
TCAATTCTACAAAGTGCGGGAGATCAATAACTATCATCATGCTCATGACGCATATCTGAATGCCGTGGTG
GGAACCGCCCTGATCAAGAAGTACCCAAAGCTGGAAAGCGAGTTCGTGTACGGAGACTACAAGGTCTACG
ACGTGCGCAAGATGATTGCCAAATCTGAGCAGGAGATCGGAAAGGCCACCGCAAAGTACTTCTTCTACAG
CAACATCATGAATTTCTTCAAGACCGAAATCACCCTTGCAAACGGTGAGATCCGGAAGAGGCCGCTCATC
GAGACTAATGGGGAGACTGGCGAAATCGTGTGGGACAAGGGCAGAGATTTCGCTACCGTGCGCAAAGTGC
TTTCTATGCCTCAAGTGAACATCGTGAAGAAAACCGAGGTGCAAACCGGAGGCTTTTCTAAGGAATCAAT
CCTCCCCAAGCGCAACTCCGACAAGCTCATTGCAAGGAAGAAGGATTGGGACCCTAAGAAGTACGGCGGA
TTCGATTCACCAACTGTGGCTTATTCTGTCCTGGTCGTGGCTAAGGTGGAAAAAGGAAAGTCTAAGAAGC
TCAAGAGCGTGAAGGAACTGCTGGGTATCACCATTATGGAGCGCAGCTCCTTCGAGAAGAACCCAATTGA
CTTTCTCGAAGCCAAAGGTTACAAGGAAGTCAAGAAGGACCTTATCATCAAGCTCCCAAAGTATAGCCTG
TTCGAACTGGAGAATGGGCGGAAGCGGATGCTCGCCTCCGCTGGCGAACTTCAGAAGGGTAATGAGCTGG
CTCTCCCCTCCAAGTACGTGAATTTCCTCTACCTTGCAAGCCATTACGAGAAGCTGAAGGGGAGCCCCGA
GGACAACGAGCAAAAGCAACTGTTTGTGGAGCAGCATAAGCATTATCTGGACGAGATCATTGAGCAGATT
TCCGAGTTTTCTAAACGCGTCATTCTCGCTGATGCCAACCTCGATAAAGTCCTTAGCGCATACAATAAGC
ACAGAGACAAACCAATTCGGGAGCAGGCTGAGAATATCATCCACCTGTTCACCCTCACCAATCTTGGTGC
CCCTGCCGCATTCAAGTACTTCGACACCACCATCGACCGGAAACGCTATACCTCCACCAAAGAAGTGCTG
GACGCCACCCTCATCCACCAGAGCATCACCGGACTTTACGAAACTCGGATTGACCTCTCACAGCTCGGAG
GGGATGAGGGAGCTGATCCAAAAAAGAAGAGAAAGGTAGATCCAAAAAAGAAGAGAAAGGTAGATCCAAA
AAAGAAGAGAAAGGTATAGAATTCTACCGGCGGCCGCCACCGCGGTGGAGCTCTAAGCAAATAGCTAAAT
TATATACGAATTAATATTATGATTAAGTGTTTACGTGAGTGCGATATTTTTATTACTATCTTATACAGTT
GTATATACTCTATAAAATGAGTTGTCTATTAATTAACGCGATGAATGCTTTCTGGGTTTACCTCTCCAAC
AACTCTAGTTTACTTCTCAATACATTCAATTGTATTTGATTTGTCAATACTTCATCATTAATCAATTCTA
TAGTTTTGTTTTTCTCGTTTATTTCCAAATTTAATGCATCAATTTTATTATTCAATTTGTCGTTGATTTT
GGTTAATGATTTTATGGTTTGATCTCTGGCATTGATTGTTTGTGTTAGTTTTTCATTATTGATAATTAAA
TTATTTAAGTTAGTTATCAACTCGGTGTTTTCAAGTTTCAAGTTTTCAATTTCTTTAGAGTTTATTAGAT
TTGTCAAAGTTTCTGAATTGCTTGATTGGTCCTGTAGAAGAGTATTTGTTGTTGTGGATAATTGATTCAA
TTTTTGAGACAATTGCTGGAAGGCGTTGAAATATCTAGCATCAATCTCATGGTTTTTTTCCCGAGAGTCT
CGTAGATTCAATTGTTTTAATATATCTTGGGACCACTCTTGATTTGAACTCATGGAAATTAAACTGGGTG
TTGTGTTGTGGTGTAATGATTGTACCCCCTTTGCTTATAATTGTGTGGCCACCGAAGTCGGTGATGCTGT
CGCCGAAGAAGTTAAGAAAATCCTTGCTTAAAAAGATTCTCTTTTTTTATGATATTTGTACATAAACTTT
ATAAATGAAATTCATAATAGAAACGACACGAAATTACAAAATGGAATATGTTCATAGGGTAGACGAAACT
ATATACGCAATCTACATACATTTATCAAGAAGGAGAAAAAGGAGGATGTAAAGGAATACAGGTAAGCAAA
TTGATACTAATGGCTCAACGTGATAAGGAAAAAGAATTGCACTTTAACATTAATATTGACAAGGAGGAGG
GCACCACACAAAAAGTTAGGTGTAACAGAAAATCATGAAACTATGATTCCTAATTTATATATTGGAGGAT
TTTCTCTAAAAAAAAAAAATACAACAAATAAAAAACACTCAATGACCTGACCATTTGATGGAGTTTAAGT
CAATACCTCCTTGAACCATTTCCCATAATGGTGAAAGTTCCCTCAAGAATTTTACTCTGTCAGAAACGGC
CTTAACGACGTAGGCCGGCCATTTAAATGTTTAAACGGCCACGCTGGCCCCCTATAGTGAGTCGTATTAC
AATTCACTGGCCGTCGTTTTACAACGTCGTGACTGGGAAAACCCTGGCGTTACCCAACTTAATCGCCTTG
CAGCACATCCCCCTTTCGCCAGCTGGCGTAATAGCGAAGAGGCCCGCACCGATCGCCCTTCCCAACAGTT
GCGCAGCCTGAATGGCGAATGG
[124 nt withheld, positions 11923-12046]
C
[91 nt withheld, positions 12048-12138]
A
[49 nt withheld, positions 12140-12188]
CCTTTGACGTTGGAGTCCACGTTCTTT
[37 nt withheld, positions 12216-12252]
ACCCTATCTCGGTCTATTCTTTTGATTTATAAGGGATTTTGCCGATTTCGGCCTATTGGTTAAAAAATGA
GCTGATTTAACAAAAATTTAACGCGAATTTTAACAAAATATTAACGCTTACAATTTCCTGATGCGGTATT
TTCTCCTTACGCATCTGTGCGGTATTTCACACCGCATAGGGTAATAACTGATATAATTAAATTGAAGCTC
TAATTTGTGAGTTTAGTATTAGGATCTCTACCCTTGGCGAAAAGTCCTCTGCCAACAATGATGATATCTG
ATCCACCACTTACAACTTCGTCGACGGTTCTGTACTGCTGACCCAATATGCGTATATATACCAATCTAAG
TCTGTGCTCCTTCCTTCGTTCTTCCTTCTGTTCGGAGATTACCGAATCAAAAAAATTTCAAGGAAACCGA
AATCAAAAAAAAGAATAAAAAAAAAATGATGAATTGAAAAGGTGGTATGGTGCACTCTCAGTACAATCTG
CTCTGATGCCGCATAGTTAAGCCAGCCCCGACACCCGCCAACACCCGCTGACGCGCCCTGACGGGCTTGT
CTGCTCCCGGCATCCGCTTACAGACAAGCTGTGACCGTCTCCGGGAGCTGCATGTGTCAGAGGTTTTCAC
CGTCATCACCGAAACGCGCGAGACGAAAGGGCCTCGTGATACGCCTATTTTTATAGGTTAATGTCATGAT
AATAATGGTTTCTTAGACGTCGGCGCGCCGAGGACGTCAGGTGGCACTTTTCGGGGAAATGTGCGCGGAA
CCCCTATTTGTTTATTTTTCTAAATACATTCAAATATGTATCCGCTCATGAGACAATAACCCTGATAAAT
GCTTCAATAATATTGAAAAAGGAAGAGTATGAGTATTCAACATTTCCGTGTCGCCCTTATTCCCTTTTTT
GCGGCATTTTGCCTTCCTGTTTTTGCTCACCCAGAAACGCTGGTGAAAGTAAAAGATGCTGAAGATCAGT
TGGGTGCACGAGTGGGTTACATCGAACTGGATCTCAACAGCGGTAAGATCCTTGAGAGTTTTCGCCCCGA
AGAACGTTTTCCAATGATGAGCACTTTTAAAGTTCTGCTATGTGGCGCGGTATTATCCCGTATTGACGCC
GGGCAAGAGCAACTCGGTCGCCGCATACACTATTCTCAGAATGACTTGGTTGAGTACTCACCAGTCACAG
AAAAGCATCTTACGGATGGCATGACAGTAAGAGAATTATGCAGTGCTGCCATAACCATGAGTGATAACAC
TGCGGCCAACTTACTTCTGACAACGATCGGAGGACCGAAGGAGCTAACCGCTTTTTTGCACAACATGGGG
GATCATGTAACTCGCCTTGATCGTTGGGAACCGGAGCTGAATGAAGCCATACCAAACGACGAGCGTGACA
CCACGATGCCTGTAGCAATGGCAACAACGTTGCGCAAACTATTAACTGGCGAACTACTTACTCTAGCTTC
CCGGCAACAATTAATAGACTGGATGGAGGCGGATAAAGTTGCAGGACCACTTCTGCGCTCGGCCCTTCCG
GCTGGCTGGTTTATTGCTGATAAATCTGGAGCCGGTGAGCGTGGGTCTCGCGGTATCATTGCAGCACTGG
GGCCAGATGGTAAGCCCTCCCGTATCGTAGTTATCTACACGACGGGGAGTCAGGCAACTATGGATGAACG
AAATAGACAGATCGCTGAGATAGGTGCCTCACTGATTAAGCATTGGTAACTGTCAGACCAAGTTTACTCA
TATATACTTTAGATTGATTTAAAACTTCATTTTTAATTTAAAAGGATCTAGGTGAAGATCCTTTTTGATA
ATCTCATGACCAAAATCCCTTAACGTGAGTTTTCGTTCCACTGAGCGTCAGACCCCGTAGAAAAGATCAA
AGGATCTTCTTGAGATCCTTTTTTTCTGCGCGTAATCTGCTGCTTGCAAACAAAAAAACCACCGCTACCA
GCGGTGGTTTGTTTGCCGGATCAAGAGCTACCAACTCTTTTTCCGAAGGTAACTGGCTTCAGCAGAGCGC
AGATACCAAATACTGTTCTTCTAGTGTAGCCGTAGTTAGGCCACCACTTCAAGAACTCTGTAGCACCGCC
TACATACCTCGCTCTGCTAATCCTGTTACCAGTGGCTGCTGCCAGTGGCGATAAGTCGTGTCTTACCGGG
TTGGACTCAAGACGATAGTTACCGGATAAGGCGCAGCGGTCGGGCTGAACGGGGGGTTCGTGCACACAGC
CCAGCTTGGAGCGAACGACCTACACCGAACTGAGATACCTACAGCGTGAGCTATGAGAAAGCGCCACGCT
TCCCGAAGGGAGAAAGGCGGACAGGTATCCGGTAAGCGGCAGGGTCGGAACAGGAGAGCGCACGAGGGAG
CTTCCAGGGGGAAACGCCTGGTATCTTTATAGTCCTGTCGGGTTTCGCCACCTCTGACTTGAGCGTCGAT
TTTTGTGATGCTCGTCAGGGGGGCGGAGCCTATGGAAAAACGCCAGCAACGCGGCCTTTTTACGGTTCCT
GGCCTTTTGCTGGCCTTTTGCTCACATGTTCTTTCCTGCGTTATCCCCTGATTCTGTGGATAACCGTATT
ACCGCCTTTGAGTGAGCTGATACCGCTCGCCGCAGCCGAACGACCGAGCGCAGCGAGTCAGTGAGCGAGG
AAGCGGAAGAGCGCCCAATACGCAAACCGCCTCTCCCCGCGCGTTGGCCGATTCATTAATGCAGCTGGCA
CGACAGGTTTCCCGACTGGAAAGCGGGCAGTGAGCGCAACGCAATTAATGTGAGTTAGCTCACTCATTAG
GCACCCCAGGCTTTACACTTTATGCTTCCGGCTCGTATGTTGTGTGGAATTGTGAGCGGATAACAATTTC
ACACAGGAAACAGCTATGACCATGATTACGCCAAGCTCGGAATTAACCCTCACTAAAGGGAACAAAAGCT
G
Features (pLannotate 1.2.2; 33 found; start..end, strand, type, name):
     59..136     +  CDS            YO192_YEAST (fragment): Experimental evidence at protein level: Swiss-Prot protein existence level 1. From Saccharomyces cerevisiae (strain ATCC 204508 / S288c) (Baker's yeast).
    276..683     +  promoter       LEU2 promoter: S. cerevisiae LEU2
   1199..2293    +  CDS            LEU2: LEU3_YEAST - Experimental evidence at protein level: Swiss-Prot protein existence level 1. Catalyzes the oxidation of 3-carboxy-2-hydroxy-4- methylpentanoate (3-isopropylmalate) to 3-carboxy-4-methyl-2- oxopentanoate. The product decarboxylates to 4-methyl-2 oxopentanoate. From Saccharomyces cerevisiae (strain ATCC 204508 / S288c) (Baker's yeast).
   2509..3173    -  promoter       GAL1,10 promoter: GAL1 and GAL10 genes of S. cerevisiae; divergent inducible promoter, regulated by Gal4
   3227..3577    +  CDS            CAPSD_BPMS2 (fragment): Experimental evidence at protein level: Swiss-Prot protein existence level 1. Acts as a translational repressor of viral replicase synthesis late in infection. This latter function is the result of capsid protein interaction with an RNA hairpin which contains the replicase ribosome-binding site. From Escherichia phage MS2 (Bacteriophage MS2).
   3717..3742    +  CDS            VP64 (fragment): tetrameric repeat of the minimal activation domain of herpes simplex virus VP16 (Beerli et al., 1998)
   3794..4573    +  CDS            RELA (fragment): TF65_HUMAN - Also known as NFKB3. Experimental evidence at protein level: Swiss-Prot protein existence level 1. NF-kappa-B is a pleiotropic transcription factor present in almost all cell types and is the endpoint of a series of signal transduction events that are initiated by a vast array of stimuli related to many biological processes such as inflammation, immunity, differentiation, cell growth, tumorigenesis and apoptosis. NF-kappa-B is a homo- or heterodimeric complex formed by the Rel-like domain- containing proteins RELA/p65, RELB, NFKB1/p105, NFKB1/p50, REL and NFKB2/p52. The heterodime
   4592..5161    +  CDS            Rta AD: transcriptional activation domain from the human herpesvirus 4 (Epstein-Barr virus) replication and transcription activator Rta/BRLF1 (Hardwick et al., 1992; Chavez et al., 2015)
   5396..5563    +  CDS            CTR2 (fragment): CTR2_YEAST - Experimental evidence at protein level: Swiss-Prot protein existence level 1. Provides bioavailable copper via mobilization of vacuolar copper stores and export to the cytoplasm. From Saccharomyces cerevisiae (strain ATCC 204508 / S288c) (Baker's yeast).
   5580..6244    -  promoter       GAL1,10 promoter: GAL1 and GAL10 genes of S. cerevisiae; divergent inducible promoter, regulated by Gal4
   6265..10365   +  CDS            cas9: CAS9_STRP1 - Also known as csn1 From Streptococcus pyogenes serotype M1.
  10378..10398   +  CDS            SV40 NLS: nuclear localization signal of SV40 (simian virus 40) large T antigen
  10402..10422   +  CDS            SV40 NLS: nuclear localization signal of SV40 (simian virus 40) large T antigen
  10426..10446   +  CDS            SV40 NLS: nuclear localization signal of SV40 (simian virus 40) large T antigen
  10460..10483   -  misc_feature   MCS (fragment): pBluescript multiple cloning site
  11179..11231   +  CDS            LEU2 (fragment): 3-isopropylmalate dehydrogenase, required for leucine biosynthesis; S. cerevisiae LEU2; yeast auxotrophic marker
  11592..11702   -  CDS            NFS1 (fragment): NFS1_YEAST - Also known as SPL1 From Saccharomyces cerevisiae (strain ATCC 204508 / S288c) (Baker's yeast).
  11741..11759   -  promoter       T7 promoter: promoter for bacteriophage T7 RNA polymerase
  11762..11919   +  CDS            lacZα (fragment): LacZα fragment of β-galactosidase; lacZ fragment
  11923..12351   +  rep_origin     f1 ori (sequence partly withheld): f1 bacteriophage origin of replication; arrow indicates direction of (+) strand synthesis
  12379..12430   -  misc_feature   bom (fragment): basis of mobility region from pBR322
  12486..12578   -  CDS            URA3 (fragment): PYRF_YEAST - Experimental evidence at protein level: Swiss-Prot protein existence level 1. From Saccharomyces cerevisiae (strain ATCC 204508 / S288c) (Baker's yeast).
  12578..12710   -  promoter       URA3 promoter (fragment): S. cerevisiae URA3
  12718..12767   -  misc_feature   bom (fragment): basis of mobility region from pBR322
  12869..12904   -  CDS            rop (fragment): Rop protein, which maintains plasmids at low copy number; rop
  13016..13120   +  promoter       AmpR promoter: bla
  13121..13981   +  CDS            AmpR: β-lactamase; bla; confers resistance to ampicillin, carbenicillin, and related antibiotics
  14152..14740   +  rep_origin     ori: high-copy-number ColE1/pMB1/pBR322/pUC origin of replication
  14923..15015   +  CDS            lacI (fragment): lac repressor; lacI; The lac repressor binds to the lac operator to inhibit transcription in E. coli. This inhibition can be relieved by adding lactose or isopropyl-β-D-thiogalactopyranoside (IPTG).
  15028..15049   +  protein_bind   CAP binding site: CAP binding activates transcription in the presence of cAMP. E. coli catabolite activator protein
  15064..15094   +  promoter       lac promoter: promoter for the E. coli lac operon
  15098..15120   +  protein_bind   lac operator (fragment): The lac repressor binds to the lac operator to inhibit transcription in E. coli. This inhibition can be relieved by adding lactose or isopropyl-β-D-thiogalactopyranoside (IPTG). lac repressor encoded by lacI
  15163..15181   +  promoter       T3 promoter: promoter for bacteriophage T3 RNA polymerase
