[The description below was written by a language model from this plasmid's Addgene catalogue record and pLannotate feature annotations shown in this document.]
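Description:
pSC-pGAL10-CRISPRa is a yeast integrating expression plasmid of about 15.2 kb, built on a ColE1-type backbone, that installs a galactose-inducible CRISPR activation system at the LEU2 locus of Saccharomyces cerevisiae. In E. coli it is maintained at high copy through the ColE1/pUC origin and selected with ampicillin via the β-lactamase gene. An f1 origin, lac promoter/lacZα remnants and T3/T7 promoters are carried over from a pBluescript-like parent. No yeast replication origin (2μ or CEN/ARS) is annotated, which fits the stated integrative design. A complete LEU2 gene with its own promoter provides leucine prototrophy selection, and additional LEU2 and neighbouring NFS1 fragments downstream of the payload presumably supply homology to the target locus. Short URA3, rop, bom and lacI fragments appear to be backbone leftovers without function.

The payload consists of two expression units, each annotated with a copy of the divergent GAL1,10 promoter region used in the GAL10 orientation, so both are controlled by Gal4 and induced by galactose. The first encodes MCP-VPR, a fusion of the bacteriophage MS2 coat protein to the tripartite VP64–p65 (RELA)–Rta activation domain. The second encodes Streptococcus pyogenes Cas9, described in the record as the nuclease-dead dCas9, followed by three SV40 nuclear localization signals. Terminators are not explicitly annotated. In use, dCas9 is directed to a target promoter by a scaffold guide RNA bearing MS2 hairpins, supplied separately, and those hairpins recruit MCP-VPR to activate transcription. The associated publication concerns metabolite-responsive scaffold RNAs for dynamic CRISPR transcriptional regulation, for which this plasmid would provide the protein components. Part of it derives from an earlier deposited plasmid.
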