Addgene plasmid #240210: pSC-pGAL10-CRISPRa
Purpose: Yeast vector for integration of pGAL10-dCas9 and pGAL10-MCP-VPR at LEU2 locus
Depositing lab: Wilfred Chen. Depositing organization: University of Delaware. Publication: Metabolite-responsive scaffold RNAs for dynamic CRISPR transcriptional regulation. Stohr AM, Hansen H, Richards B, Park H, Goncalves AG, Agrawal A, Blenner M, Chen W. Nucleic Acids Res. 2025 Nov 13;53(21):gkaf1290. doi: 10.1093/nar/gkaf1290. PubMed 41277686.
Backbone
  Vector backbone: pColE1
  Total vector size (bp): 15201
  Vector type: Yeast Expression
  Selectable markers: LEU2
Growth in bacteria
  Bacterial resistance: Ampicillin, 100 μg/mL
  Growth temperature: 37°C
  Growth strain: EPI300
  Copy number: High Copy
Gene/Insert 1
  Gene/Insert name: MCP-VPR
  Species: Synthetic
  Promoter: pGAL10
  Cloning method: Gibson Cloning
  Sequencing primers: 5′ None
Gene/Insert 2
  Gene/Insert name: dCas9
  Species: Synthetic
  Promoter: pGAL10
  Cloning method: Gibson Cloning
  Sequencing primers: 5′ None
Resource information
  A portion of this plasmid was derived from a plasmid made by: Wendell Lim and Stanley Qi (Addgene plasmid 62283)
Terms and licenses: Academic/Nonprofit Terms; Industry Terms: Not Available to Industry
How to cite: pSC-pGAL10-CRISPRa was a gift from Wilfred Chen (Addgene plasmid # 240210 ; http://n2t.net/addgene:240210 ; RRID:Addgene_240210)
